Addgene plasmid #71377: Grp1-PH pET11a
Purpose: Phosphoinositide Binding
Depositing lab: Mark Lemmon. Depositing organization: University of Pennsylvania. Publication: Structural basis for discrimination of 3-phosphoinositides by pleckstrin homology domains. Ferguson KM, Kavran JM, Sankaran VG, Fournier E, Isakoff SJ, Skolnik EY, Lemmon MA. Mol Cell. 2000 Aug;6(2):373-84. S1097-2765(00)00037-X PubMed 10983984.
Backbone
  Vector backbone: pET11a
  Backbone manufacturer: Novagen
  Vector type: Bacterial Expression
Growth in bacteria
  Bacterial resistance: Ampicillin, 100 μg/mL
  Growth temperature: 37°C
  Growth strain: DH5alpha
  Copy number: Low Copy
Gene/Insert
  Gene/Insert name: Grp1-PH
  Species: M. musculus (mouse)
  Mutation: Pleckstrin homology (PH) domain; aa 264-391
  Entrez Gene: Cyth3 (a.k.a. AI648983, ARNO3, CLM3, Grp1, Pscd3)
  Promoter: T7
  Cloning method: Restriction Enzyme; 5′ cloning site NdeI (not destroyed); 3′ cloning site BamHI (not destroyed)
  Sequencing primers: 5′ T7; 3′ T7 terminal
Terms and licenses: Academic/Nonprofit Terms; Industry Terms: Not Available to Industry
How to cite: Grp1-PH pET11a was a gift from Mark Lemmon (Addgene plasmid # 71377 ; http://n2t.net/addgene:71377 ; RRID:Addgene_71377)
