[The description below was written by a language model from this plasmid's Addgene catalogue record.]
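Description:
Grp1-PH pET11a is a bacterial expression plasmid built on the Novagen pET11a backbone, carrying the pleckstrin homology (PH) domain of mouse Grp1, the protein encoded by Cyth3 (also known as cytohesin-3, ARNO3 or Pscd3). The insert covers amino acids 264–391 and was placed between the NdeI and BamHI sites, both of which remain intact. The plasmid confers ampicillin resistance, is recorded as low copy, and is maintained in a standard E. coli cloning strain (DH5alpha).

Expression is driven by the T7 promoter, so protein production requires a host that supplies T7 RNA polymerase, typically a DE3 lysogen expression strain rather than the cloning strain used for propagation. The listed sequencing primers, T7 and T7 terminal, flank the insert. Cloning at NdeI generally places the start codon of the insert at the vector's translation initiation site. The record lists no affinity or epitope tag, though it does not explicitly state that the domain is untagged. No feature table is provided, so other backbone elements are not documented here.

The stated purpose is phosphoinositide binding. The associated publication concerns the structural basis by which PH domains discriminate among 3-phosphoinositides, so the construct is suited to producing recombinant Grp1 PH domain in E. coli for structural work and for in vitro lipid or inositol phosphate binding studies.
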