>Addgene plasmid #71377 | Grp1-PH pET11a | addgene partial sequence | sequence record 138696 | T7 5'-TAATACGACTCACTATAGGG-3'
AGAAGGAGATATACATATGAACCCAGACCGAGAAGGCTGGCTGCTGAAGCTGGGGGGTCGTGTGAAGACC
TGGAAACGGCGCTGGTTCATCCTCACAGATAACTGCCTCTACTACTTTGAGTACACCACGGACAAGGAGC
CCAGGGGCATCATCCCCCTGGAGAACCTCAGCATCAGGGAGGTGGAGGACCCCCGGAAGCCGAACTGCTT
TGAGCTGTATAACCCCAGTCACAAAGGTCAAGTCATCAAGGCCTGCAAGACGGAGGCCGATGGCCGTGTG
GTGGAGGGCAACCACGTTGTGTACCGGATCTCTGCCCCCAGCCCGGAGGAAAAGGAGGAGTGGATGAAGT
CCATCAAAGCAAGCATCAGTAGGGACCCGTTCTATGACATGTTGGCCACGAGGTAGGATCCGGCTGCTAA
CAAAGCCCGAAAGGAAGCTGAGTTGGCTGCTGCCACCGCTGAGCAATAACTAGCATAACCCCTTGGGGCC
TCTAAACGGGTCTTGAGGGGTTTTTTGCTGAAAGGAGGAACTATATCCGGATATCCCGCAAGAGGCCCGG
CAGTACCGGCATAACCAAGCCTATGCCTACAGCATCCAGGGTGACGGTGCCGAGGATGACGATGAGCGCA
TTGTTAGATTTCATACACGGTGCCTGACTGCGTTAGCAATTTAACTGTGATAAACTACCGCATTAA
