>Addgene plasmid #71377 | Grp1-PH pET11a | addgene partial sequence | sequence record 138815 | T7term 5'-GCTAGTTATTGCTCAGCGG-3'
CAGCCGGATCCTACCTCGTGGCCAACATGTCATAGAACGGGTCCCTACTGATGCTTGCTTTGATGGACTT
CATCCACTCCTCCTTTTCCTCCGGGCTGGGGGCAGAGATCCGGTACACAACGTGGTTGCCCTCCACCACA
CGGCCATCGGCCTCCGTCTTGCAGGCCTTGATGACTTGACCTTTGTGACTGGGGTTATACAGCTCAAAGC
AGTTCGGCTTCCGGGGGTCCTCCACCTCCCTGATGCTGAGGTTCTCCAGGGGGATGATGCCCCTGGGCTC
CTTGTCCGTGGTGTACTCAAAGTAGTAGAGGCAGTTATCTGTGAGGATGAACCAGCGCCGTTTCCAGGTC
TTCACACGACCCCCCAGCTTCAGCAGCCAGCCTTCTCGGTCTGGGTTCATATGTATATCTCCTTCTTAAA
GTTAAACAAAATTATTTCTAGAGGGGAATTGTTATCCGCTCACAATTCCCCTATAGTGAGTCGTATTAAT
TTCGCGGGATCGAGATCTCGATCCTCTACGCCGGACGCATCGTGGCCGGCATCACCGGCGCCACAGGTGC
GGTTGCTGGCGCCTATATCGCCGACATCACCGATGGGGAAGATCGGGCTCGCCACTTCGGGCTCATGAGC
GCTTGTTTCGGCGTGGGTATGGTGGCAGGCC
